>Addgene plasmid #98336 | GCH1_pLX307 | depositor full sequence | sequence record 180241 | Full Sequence
GGCTCGAGGCCTGCAGGTGCAAAGATGGATAAAGTTTTAAACAGAGAGGAATCTTTGCAGCTAATGGACC
TTCTAGGTCTTGAAAGGAGTGGGAATTGGCTCCGGTGCCCGTCAGTGGGCAGAGCGCACATCGCCCACAG
TCCCCGAGAAGTTGGGGGGAGGGGTCGGCAATTGAACCGGTGCCTAGAGAAGGTGGCGCGGGGTAAACTG
GGAAAGTGATGTCGTGTACTGGCTCCGCCTTTTTCCCGAGGGTGGGGGAGAACCGTATATAAGTGCAGTA
GTCGCCGTGAACGTTCTTTTTCGCAACGGGTTTGCCGCCAGAACACAGGTAAGTGCCGTGTGTGGTTCCC
GCGGGCCTGGCCTCTTTACGGGTTATGGCCCTTGCGTGCCTTGAATTACTTCCACCTGGCTGCAGTACGT
GATTCTTGATCCCGAGCTTCGGGTTGGAAGTGGGTGGGAGAGTTCGAGGCCTTGCGCTTAAGGAGCCCCT
TCGCCTCGTGCTTGAGTTGAGGCCTGGCCTGGGCGCTGGGGCCGCCGCGTGCGAATCTGGTGGCACCTTC
GCGCCTGTCTCGCTGCTTTCGATAAGTCTCTAGCCATTTAAAATTTTTGATGACCTGCTGCGACGCTTTT
TTTCTGGCAAGATAGTCTTGTAAATGCGGGCCAAGATCTGCACACTGGTATTTCGGTTTTTGGGGCCGCG
GGCGGCGACGGGGCCCGTGCGTCCCAGCGCACATGTTCGGCGAGGCGGGGCCTGCGAGCGCGGCCACCGA
GAATCGGACGGGGGTAGTCTCAAGCTGGCCGGCCTGCTCTGGTGCCTGGCCTCGCGCCGCCGTGTATCGC
CCCGCCCTGGGCGGCAAGGCTGGCCCGGTCGGCACCAGTTGCGTGAGCGGAAAGATGGCCGCTTCCCGGC
CCTGCTGCAGGGAGCTCAAAATGGAGGACGCGGCGCTCGGGAGAGCGGGCGGGTGAGTCACCCACACAAA
GGAAAAGGGCCTTTCCGTCCTCAGCCGTCGCTTCATGTGACTCCACGGAGTACCGGGCGCCGTCCAGGCA
CCTCGATTAGTTCTCGAGCTTTTGGAGTACGTCGTCTTTAGGTTGGGGGGAGGGGTTTTATGCGATGGAG
TTTCCCCACACTGAGTGGGTGGAGACTGAAGTTAGGCCAGCTTGGCACTTGATGTAATTCTCCTTGGAAT
TTGCCCTTTTTGAGTTTGGATCTTGGTTCATTCTCAAGCCTCAGACAGTGGTTCAAAGTTTTTTTCTTCC
ATTTCAGGTGTCGTGAGGCTAGCATCGATTGATCAACAAGTTTGTACAAAAAAGTTGGCATGGAGAAGGG
CCCTGTGCGGGCACCGGCGGAGAAGCCGCGGGGCGCCAGGTGCAGCAATGGGTTCCCCGAGCGGGATCCG
CCGCGGCCCGGGCCCAGCAGGCCGGCGGAGAAGCCCCCGCGGCCCGAGGCCAAGAGCGCGCAGCCCGCGG
ACGGCTGGAAGGGCGAGCGGCCCCGCAGCGAGGAGGATAACGAGCTGAACCTCCCTAACCTGGCAGCCGC
CTACTCGTCCATCCTGAGCTCGCTGGGCGAGAACCCCCAGCGGCAAGGGCTGCTCAAGACGCCCTGGAGG
GCGGCCTCGGCCATGCAGTTCTTCACCAAGGGCTACCAGGAGACCATCTCAGATGTCCTAAACGATGCTA
TATTTGATGAAGATCATGATGAGATGGTGATTGTGAAGGACATAGACATGTTTTCCATGTGTGAGCATCA
CTTGGTTCCATTTGTTGGAAAGGTCCATATTGGTTATCTTCCTAACAAGCAAGTCCTTGGCCTCAGCAAA
CTTGCGAGGATTGTAGAAATCTATAGTAGAAGACTACAAGTTCAGGAGCGCCTTACAAAACAAATTGCTG
TAGCAATCACGGAAGCCTTGCGGCCTGCTGGAGTCGGGGTAGTGGTTGAAGCAACACACATGTGTATGGT
AATGCGAGGTGTACAGAAAATGAACAGCAAAACTGTGACCAGCACAATGTTGGGTGTGTTCCGGGAGGAT
CCAAAGACTCGGGAAGAGTTCCTGACTCTCATTAGGAGCAGACCCCCAACTTTCTTGTACAAAGTGGTTG
ATATCGGTAAGCCTATCCCTAACCCTCTCCTCGGTCTCGATTCTACGTAGTAATGAACTAGTACCGGTTA
AGTCGACAATCAACGCGTTAAGTCGACAATCAACCTCTGGATTACAAAATTTGTGAAAGATTGACTGGTA
TTCTTAACTATGTTGCTCCTTTTACGCTATGTGGATACGCTGCTTTAATGCCTTTGTATCATGCTATTGC
TTCCCGTATGGCTTTCATTTTCTCCTCCTTGTATAAATCCTGGTTGCTGTCTCTTTATGAGGAGTTGTGG
CCCGTTGTCAGGCAACGTGGCGTGGTGTGCACTGTGTTTGCTGACGCAACCCCCACTGGTTGGGGCATTG
CCACCACCTGTCAGCTCCTTTCCGGGACTTTCGCTTTCCCCCTCCCTATTGCCACGGCGGAACTCATCGC
CGCCTGCCTTGCCCGCTGCTGGACAGGGGCTCGGCTGTTGGGCACTGACAATTCCGTGGTGTTGTCGGGG
AAATCATCGTCCTTTCCTTGGCTGCTCGCCTGTGTTGCCACCTGGATTCTGCGCGGGACGTCCTTCTGCT
ACGTCCCTTCGGCCCTCAATCCAGCGGACCTTCCTTCCCGCGGCCTGCTGCCGGCTCTGCGGCCTCTTCC
GCGTCTTCGCCTTCGCCCTCAGACGAGTCGGATCTCCCTTTGGGCCGCCTCCCCGCGTCGACTTTAAGAC
CAATGACTTACAAGGCAGCTGTAGATCTTAGCCACTTTTTAAAAGAAAAGGGGGGACTGGAAGGGCTAAT
TCACTCCCAACGAAGACAAGATCTGCTTTTTGCTTGTACTGGGTCTCTCTGGTTAGACCAGATCTGAGCC
TGGGAGCTCTCTGGCTAACTAGGGAACCCACTGCTTAAGCCTCAATAAAGCTTGCCTTGAGTGCTTCAAG
TAGTGTGTGCCCGTCTGTTGTGTGACTCTGGTAACTAGAGATCCCTCAGACCCTTTTAGTCAGTGTGGAA
AATCTCTAGCAGTACGTATAGTAGTTCATGTCATCTTATTATTCAGTATTTATAACTTGCAAAGAAATGA
ATATCAGAGAGTGAGAGGAACTTGTTTATTGCAGCTTATAATGGTTACAAATAAAGCAATAGCATCACAA
ATTTCACAAATAAAGCATTTTTTTCACTGCATTCTAGTTGTGGTTTGTCCAAACTCATCAATGTATCTTA
TCATGTCTGGCTCTAGCTATCCCGCCCCTAACTCCGCCCATCCCGCCCCTAACTCCGCCCAGTTCCGCCC
ATTCTCCGCCCCATGGCTGACTAATTTTTTTTATTTATGCAGAGGCCGAGGCCGCCTCGGCCTCTGAGCT
ATTCCAGAAGTAGTGAGGAGGCTTTTTTGGAGGCCTAGGGACGTACCCAATTCGCCCTATAGTGAGTCGT
ATTACGCGCGCTCACTGGCCGTCGTTTTACAACGTCGTGACTGGGAAAACCCTGGCGTTACCCAACTTAA
TCGCCTTGCAGCACATCCCCCTTTCGCCAGCTGGCGTAATAGCGAAGAGGCCCGCACCGATCGCCCTTCC
CAACAGTTGCGCAGCCTGAATGGCGAATGGG
[124 nt withheld, positions 3672-3795]
C
[91 nt withheld, positions 3797-3887]
A
[49 nt withheld, positions 3889-3937]
CCTTTGACGTTGGAGTCCACGTTCTTT
[37 nt withheld, positions 3965-4001]
ACCCTATCTCGGTCTATTCTTTTGATTTATAAGGGATTTTGCCGATTTCGGCCTATTGGTTAAAAAATGA
GCTGATTTAACAAAAATTTAACGCGAATTTTAACAAAATATTAACGCTTACAATTTAGGTGGCACTTTTC
GGGGAAATGTGCGCGGAACCCCTATTTGTTTATTTTTCTAAATACATTCAAATATGTATCCGCTCATGAG
ACAATAACCCTGATAAATGCTTCAATAATATTGAAAAAGGAAGAGTATGAGTATTCAACATTTCCGTGTC
GCCCTTATTCCCTTTTTTGCGGCATTTTGCCTTCCTGTTTTTGCTCACCCAGAAACGCTGGTGAAAGTAA
AAGATGCTGAAGATCAGTTGGGTGCACGAGTGGGTTACATCGAACTGGATCTCAACAGCGGTAAGATCCT
TGAGAGTTTTCGCCCCGAAGAACGTTTTCCAATGATGAGCACTTTTAAAGTTCTGCTATGTGGCGCGGTA
TTATCCCGTATTGACGCCGGGCAAGAGCAACTCGGTCGCCGCATACACTATTCTCAGAATGACTTGGTTG
AGTACTCACCAGTCACAGAAAAGCATCTTACGGATGGCATGACAGTAAGAGAATTATGCAGTGCTGCCAT
AACCATGAGTGATAACACTGCGGCCAACTTACTTCTGACAACGATCGGAGGACCGAAGGAGCTAACCGCT
TTTTTGCACAACATGGGGGATCATGTAACTCGCCTTGATCGTTGGGAACCGGAGCTGAATGAAGCCATAC
CAAACGACGAGCGTGACACCACGATGCCTGTAGCAATGGCAACAACGTTGCGCAAACTATTAACTGGCGA
ACTACTTACTCTAGCTTCCCGGCAACAATTAATAGACTGGATGGAGGCGGATAAAGTTGCAGGACCACTT
CTGCGCTCGGCCCTTCCGGCTGGCTGGTTTATTGCTGATAAATCTGGAGCCGGTGAGCGTGGGTCTCGCG
GTATCATTGCAGCACTGGGGCCAGATGGTAAGCCCTCCCGTATCGTAGTTATCTACACGACGGGGAGTCA
GGCAACTATGGATGAACGAAATAGACAGATCGCTGAGATAGGTGCCTCACTGATTAAGCATTGGTAACTG
TCAGACCAAGTTTACTCATATATACTTTAGATTGATTTAAAACTTCATTTTTAATTTAAAAGGATCTAGG
TGAAGATCCTTTTTGATAATCTCATGACCAAAATCCCTTAACGTGAGTTTTCGTTCCACTGAGCGTCAGA
CCCCGTAGAAAAGATCAAAGGATCTTCTTGAGATCCTTTTTTTCTGCGCGTAATCTGCTGCTTGCAAACA
AAAAAACCACCGCTACCAGCGGTGGTTTGTTTGCCGGATCAAGAGCTACCAACTCTTTTTCCGAAGGTAA
CTGGCTTCAGCAGAGCGCAGATACCAAATACTGTTCTTCTAGTGTAGCCGTAGTTAGGCCACCACTTCAA
GAACTCTGTAGCACCGCCTACATACCTCGCTCTGCTAATCCTGTTACCAGTGGCTGCTGCCAGTGGCGAT
AAGTCGTGTCTTACCGGGTTGGACTCAAGACGATAGTTACCGGATAAGGCGCAGCGGTCGGGCTGAACGG
GGGGTTCGTGCACACAGCCCAGCTTGGAGCGAACGACCTACACCGAACTGAGATACCTACAGCGTGAGCT
ATGAGAAAGCGCCACGCTTCCCGAAGGGAGAAAGGCGGACAGGTATCCGGTAAGCGGCAGGGTCGGAACA
GGAGAGCGCACGAGGGAGCTTCCAGGGGGAAACGCCTGGTATCTTTATAGTCCTGTCGGGTTTCGCCACC
TCTGACTTGAGCGTCGATTTTTGTGATGCTCGTCAGGGGGGCGGAGCCTATGGAAAAACGCCAGCAACGC
GGCCTTTTTACGGTTCCTGGCCTTTTGCTGGCCTTTTGCTCACATGTTCTTTCCTGCGTTATCCCCTGAT
TCTGTGGATAACCGTATTACCGCCTTTGAGTGAGCTGATACCGCTCGCCGCAGCCGAACGACCGAGCGCA
GCGAGTCAGTGAGCGAGGAAGCGGAAGAGCGCCCAATACGCAAACCGCCTCTCCCCGCGCGTTGGCCGAT
TCATTAATGCAGCTGGCACGACAGGTTTCCCGACTGGAAAGCGGGCAGTGAGCGCAACGCAATTAATGTG
AGTTAGCTCACTCATTAGGCACCCCAGGCTTTACACTTTATGCTTCCGGCTCGTATGTTGTGTGGAATTG
TGAGCGGATAACAATTTCACACAGGAAACAGCTATGACCATGATTACGCCAAGCGCGCAATTAACCCTCA
CTAAAGGGAACAAAAGCTGGAGCTGCAAGCTTAATGTAGTCTTATGCAATACTCTTGTAGTCTTGCAACA
TGGTAACGATGAGTTAGCAACATGCCTTACAAGGAGAGAAAAAGCACCGTGCATGCCGATTGGTGGAAGT
AAGGTGGTACGATCGTGCCTTATTAGGAAGGCAACAGACGGGTCTGACATGGATTGGACGAACCACTGAA
TTGCCGCATTGCAGAGATATTGTATTTAAGTGCCTAGCTCGATACATAAACGGGTCTCTCTGGTTAGACC
AGATCTGAGCCTGGGAGCTCTCTGGCTAACTAGGGAACCCACTGCTTAAGCCTCAATAAAGCTTGCCTTG
AGTGCTTCAAGTAGTGTGTGCCCGTCTGTTGTGTGACTCTGGTAACTAGAGATCCCTCAGACCCTTTTAG
TCAGTGTGGAAAATCTCTAGCAGTGGCGCCCGAACAGGGACTTGAAAGCGAAAGGGAAACCAGAGGAGCT
CTCTCGACGCAGGACTCGGCTTGCTGAAGCGCGCACGGCAAGAGGCGAGGGGCGGCGACTGGTGAGTACG
CCAAAAATTTTGACTAGCGGAGGCTAGAAGGAGAGAGATGGGTGCGAGAGCGTCAGTATTAAGCGGGGGA
GAATTAGATCGCGATGGGAAAAAATTCGGTTAAGGCCAGGGGGAAAGAAAAAATATAAATTAAAACATAT
AGTATGGGCAAGCAGGGAGCTAGAACGATTCGCAGTTAATCCTGGCCTGTTAGAAACATCAGAAGGCTGT
AGACAAATACTGGGACAGCTACAACCATCCCTTCAGACAGGATCAGAAGAACTTAGATCATTATATAATA
CAGTAGCAACCCTCTATTGTGTGCATCAAAGGATAGAGATAAAAGACACCAAGGAAGCTTTAGACAAGAT
AGAGGAAGAGCAAAACAAAAGTAAGACCACCGCACAGCAAGCGGCCGCTGATCTTCAGACCTGGAGGAGG
AGATATGAGGGACAATTGGAGAAGTGAATTATATAAATATAAAGTAGTAAAAATTGAACCATTAGGAGTA
GCACCCACCAAGGCAAAGAGAAGAGTGGTGCAGAGAGAAAAAAGAGCAGTGGGAATAGGAGCTTTGTTCC
TTGGGTTCTTGGGAGCAGCAGGAAGCACTATGGGCGCAGCGTCAATGACGCTGACGGTACAGGCCAGACA
ATTATTGTCTGGTATAGTGCAGCAGCAGAACAATTTGCTGAGGGCTATTGAGGCGCAACAGCATCTGTTG
CAACTCACAGTCTGGGGCATCAAGCAGCTCCAGGCAAGAATCCTGGCTGTGGAAAGATACCTAAAGGATC
AACAGCTCCTGGGGATTTGGGGTTGCTCTGGAAAACTCATTTGCACCACTGCTGTGCCTTGGAATGCTAG
TTGGAGTAATAAATCTCTGGAACAGATTTGGAATCACACGACCTGGATGGAGTGGGACAGAGAAATTAAC
AATTACACAAGCTTAATACACTCCTTAATTGAAGAATCGCAAAACCAGCAAGAAAAGAATGAACAAGAAT
TATTGGAATTAGATAAATGGGCAAGTTTGTGGAATTGGTTTAACATAACAAATTGGCTGTGGTATATAAA
ATTATTCATAATGATAGTAGGAGGCTTGGTAGGTTTAAGAATAGTTTTTGCTGTACTTTCTATAGTGAAT
AGAGTTAGGCAGGGATATTCACCATTATCGTTTCAGACCCACCTCCCAACCCCGAGGGGACCCATGCATT
GCATCTCAATTAGTCAGCAACCAGGTGTGGAAAGTCCCCAGGCTCCCCAGCAGGCAGAAGTATGCAAAGC
ATGCGTCTCAATTAGTCAGCAACCATAGTCCCGCCCCTAACTCCGCCCATCCCGCCCCTAACTCCGCCCA
GTTCCGCCCATTCTCCGCCCCATGGCTGACTAATTTTTTTTATTTATGCAGAGGCCGAGGCCGCCTCGGC
CTCTGAGCTATTCCAGAAGTAGTGAGGAGGCTTTTTTGGAGGCCTAGGCTTTTGCAAAAAGCTTTCTAGA
GGTACCACCGGAGCTTACCATGACCGAGTACAAGCCCACGGTGCGCCTCGCCACCCGCGACGACGTCCCC
AGGGCCGTACGCACCCTCGCCGCCGCGTTCGCCGACTACCCCGCCACGCGCCACACCGTCGATCCGGACC
GCCACATCGAGCGGGTCACCGAGCTGCAAGAACTCTTCCTCACGCGCGTCGGGCTCGACATCGGCAAGGT
GTGGGTCGCGGACGACGGCGCCGCCGTGGCGGTCTGGACCACGCCGGAGAGCGTCGAAGCGGGGGCGGTG
TTCGCCGAGATCGGCCCGCGCATGGCCGAGTTGAGCGGTTCCCGGCTGGCCGCGCAGCAACAGATGGAAG
GCCTCCTGGCGCCGCACCGGCCCAAGGAGCCCGCGTGGTTCCTGGCCACCGTCGGCGTCTCGCCCGACCA
CCAGGGCAAGGGTCTGGGCAGCGCCGTCGTGCTCCCCGGAGTGGAGGCGGCCGAGCGCGCCGGGGTGCCC
GCCTTCCTGGAGACCTCCGCGCCCCGCAACCTCCCCTTCTACGAGCGGCTCGGCTTCACCGTCACCGCCG
ACGTCGAGGTGCCCGAAGGACCGCGCACCTGGTGCATGACCCGCAAGCCCGGTGCCAGTTAACGAATTCT
AGATCTTGAGACAAATGGCAGTATTCATCCACAATTTTAAAAGAAAAGGGGGGATTGGGGGGTACAGTGC
AGGGGAAAGAATAGTAGACATAATAGCAACAGACATACAAACTAAAGAATTACAAAAACAAATTACAAAA
ATTCAAAATTTTCGGGTTTATTACAGGGACAGCAGAGATCCACTTTGGCGCC
Features (pLannotate 1.2.2; 33 found; start..end, strand, type, name):
     25..91      +  CDS            small t antigen (fragment): SV40 (simian virus 40) small t antigen
     98..1276    +  promoter       EF-1α promoter: strong constitutive promoter for human elongation factor EF-1α
   1297..1314    +  protein_bind   attB1 (fragment): mutant version of attB; core recombination site for the Gateway® BP reaction BP Clonase™
   1320..2069    +  CDS            GCH1: GCH1_HUMAN - Also known as DYT5, GCH. Experimental evidence at protein level: Swiss-Prot protein existence level 1. Positively regulates nitric oxide synthesis in umbilical vein endothelial cells (HUVECs). May be involved in dopamine synthesis. May modify pain sensitivity and persistence. Isoform GCH-1 is the functional enzyme, the potential function of the enzymatically inactive isoforms remains unknown. From Homo sapiens (Human).
   2075..2098    -  protein_bind   attB2: mutant version of attB; recombination site for the Gateway® BP reaction BP Clonase™
   2106..2147    +  CDS            V5 tag: epitope tag from simian virus 5
   2198..2786    +  misc_feature   WPRE: woodchuck hepatitis virus posttranscriptional regulatory element
   2837..2856    +  misc_feature   cPPT/CTS (fragment): central polypurine tract and central termination sequence of HIV-1
   2858..3091    +  LTR            3' LTR (ΔU3): self-inactivating 3' long terminal repeat (LTR) from HIV-1
   3169..3290    +  polyA_signal   SV40 poly(A) signal: SV40 polyadenylation signal
   3330..3465    +  rep_origin     SV40 ori: SV40 origin of replication
   3486..3504    -  promoter       T7 promoter: promoter for bacteriophage T7 RNA polymerase
   3512..3667    +  CDS            lacZα (fragment): LacZα fragment of β-galactosidase; lacZ fragment
   3672..4100    +  rep_origin     f1 ori (sequence partly withheld): f1 bacteriophage origin of replication; arrow indicates direction of (+) strand synthesis
   4153..4257    +  promoter       AmpR promoter: bla
   4258..5118    +  CDS            AmpR: β-lactamase; bla; confers resistance to ampicillin, carbenicillin, and related antibiotics
   5289..5877    +  rep_origin     ori: high-copy-number ColE1/pMB1/pBR322/pUC origin of replication
   6060..6152    +  CDS            lacI (fragment): lac repressor; lacI; The lac repressor binds to the lac operator to inhibit transcription in E. coli. This inhibition can be relieved by adding lactose or isopropyl-β-D-thiogalactopyranoside (IPTG).
   6165..6186    +  protein_bind   CAP binding site: CAP binding activates transcription in the presence of cAMP. E. coli catabolite activator protein
   6201..6231    +  promoter       lac promoter: promoter for the E. coli lac operon
   6239..6255    +  protein_bind   lac operator: The lac repressor binds to the lac operator to inhibit transcription in E. coli. This inhibition can be relieved by adding lactose or isopropyl-β-D-thiogalactopyranoside (IPTG). lac repressor encoded by lacI
   6300..6318    +  promoter       T3 promoter: promoter for bacteriophage T3 RNA polymerase
   6346..6572    +  promoter       RSV promoter: Rous sarcoma virus enhancer/promoter
   6573..6753    +  LTR            5' LTR (truncated): truncated 5' long terminal repeat (LTR) from HIV-1
   6800..6925    +  misc_feature   HIV-1 Ψ: packaging signal of human immunodeficiency virus type 1
   6909..7272    +  CDS            HIV-1 gag (fragment): gag protein from human immunodeficiency virus 1; gag
   7418..7651    +  misc_feature   RRE: The Rev response element (RRE) of HIV-1 allows for Rev-dependent mRNA export from the nucleus to the cytoplasm.
   8028..8054    +  CDS            Rev (fragment): human immunodeficiency virus 1 (HIV-1) Rev protein; rev; enhances nuclear export of unspliced and incompletely spliced viral mRNAs
   8061..8084    +  promoter       SV40 promoter (fragment): SV40 early promoter
   8085..8156    +  promoter       SV40 promoter (fragment): SV40 enhancer and early promoter
   8180..8315    +  rep_origin     SV40 ori: SV40 origin of replication
   8361..8957    +  CDS            PuroR (fragment): puromycin N-acetyltransferase; pac from Streptomyces; confers resistance to puromycin
   9006..9123    +  misc_feature   cPPT/CTS: central polypurine tract and central termination sequence of HIV-1
