>Addgene plasmid #98336 | GCH1_pLX307 | addgene full sequence | sequence record 190408 | Addgene NGS Result
GGCTCGAGGCCTGCAGGTGCAAAGATGGATAAAGTTTTAAACAGAGAGGAATCTTTGCAGCTAATGGACC
TTCTAGGTCTTGAAAGGAGTGGGAATTGGCTCCGGTGCCCGTCAGTGGGCAGAGCGCACATCGCCCACAG
TCCCCGAGAAGTTGGGGGGAGGGGTCGGCAATTGAACCGGTGCCTAGAGAAGGTGGCGCGGGGTAAACTG
GGAAAGTGATGTCGTGTACTGGCTCCGCCTTTTTCCCGAGGGTGGGGGAGAACCGTATATAAGTGCAGTA
GTCGCCGTGAACGTTCTTTTTCGCAACGGGTTTGCCGCCAGAACACAGGTAAGTGCCGTGTGTGGTTCCC
GCGGGCCTGGCCTCTTTACGGGTTATGGCCCTTGCGTGCCTTGAATTACTTCCACCTGGCTGCAGTACGT
GATTCTTGATCCCGAGCTTCGGGTTGGAAGTGGGTGGGAGAGTTCGAGGCCTTGCGCTTAAGGAGCCCCT
TCGCCTCGTGCTTGAGTTGAGGCCTGGCCTGGGCGCTGGGGCCGCCGCGTGCGAATCTGGTGGCACCTTC
GCGCCTGTCTCGCTGCTTTCGATAAGTCTCTAGCCATTTAAAATTTTTGATGACCTGCTGCGACGCTTTT
TTTCTGGCAAGATAGTCTTGTAAATGCGGGCCAAGATCTGCACACTGGTATTTCGGTTTTTGGGGCCGCG
GGCGGCGACGGGGCCCGTGCGTCCCAGCGCACATGTTCGGCGAGGCGGGGCCTGCGAGCGCGGCCACCGA
GAATCGGACGGGGGTAGTCTCAAGCTGGCCGGCCTGCTCTGGTGCCTGGCCTCGCGCCGCCGTGTATCGC
CCCGCCCTGGGCGGCAAGGCTGGCCCGGTCGGCACCAGTTGCGTGAGCGGAAAGATGGCCGCTTCCCGGC
CCTGCTGCAGGGAGCTCAAAATGGAGGACGCGGCGCTCGGGAGAGCGGGCGGGTGAGTCACCCACACAAA
GGAAAAGGGCCTTTCCGTCCTCAGCCGTCGCTTCATGTGACTCCACGGAGTACCGGGCGCCGTCCAGGCA
CCTCGATTAGTTCTCGAGCTTTTGGAGTACGTCGTCTTTAGGTTGGGGGGAGGGGTTTTATGCGATGGAG
TTTCCCCACACTGAGTGGGTGGAGACTGAAGTTAGGCCAGCTTGGCACTTGATGTAATTCTCCTTGGAAT
TTGCCCTTTTTGAGTTTGGATCTTGGTTCATTCTCAAGCCTCAGACAGTGGTTCAAAGTTTTTTTCTTCC
ATTTCAGGTGTCGTGAGGCTAGCATCGATTGATCAACAAGTTTGTACAAAAAAGTTGGCATGGAGAAGGG
CCCTGTGCGGGCACCGGCGGAGAAGCCGCGGGGCGCCAGGTGCAGCAATGGGTTCCCCGAGCGGGATCCG
CCGCGGCCCGGGCCCAGCAGGCCGGCGGAGAAGCCCCCGCGGCCCGAGGCCAAGAGCGCGCAGCCCGCGG
ACGGCTGGAAGGGCGAGCGGCCCCGCAGCGAGGAGGATAACGAGCTGAACCTCCCTAACCTGGCAGCCGC
CTACTCGTCCATCCTGAGCTCGCTGGGCGAGAACCCCCAGCGGCAAGGGCTGCTCAAGACGCCCTGGAGG
GCGGCCTCGGCCATGCAGTTCTTCACCAAGGGCTACCAGGAGACCATCTCAGATGTCCTAAACGATGCTA
TATTTGATGAAGATCATGATGAGATGGTGATTGTGAAGGACATAGACATGTTTTCCATGTGTGAGCATCA
CTTGGTTCCATTTGTTGGAAAGGTCCATATTGGTTATCTTCCTAACAAGCAAGTCCTTGGCCTCAGCAAA
CTTGCGAGGATTGTAGAAATCTATAGTAGAAGACTACAAGTTCAGGAGCGCCTTACAAAACAAATTGCTG
TAGCAATCACGGAAGCCTTGCGGCCTGCTGGAGTCGGGGTAGTGGTTGAAGCAACACACATGTGTATGGT
AATGCGAGGTGTACAGAAAATGAACAGCAAAACTGTGACCAGCACAATGTTGGGTGTGTTCCGGGAGGAT
CCAAAGACTCGGGAAGAGTTCCTGACTCTCATTAGGAGCAGACCCCCAACTTTCTTGTACAAAGTGGTTG
ATATCGGTAAGCCTATCCCTAACCCTCTCCTCGGTCTCGATTCTACGTAGTAATGAACTAGTCCGTAACT
TGAAAGTATTTCGATTTCTTGGCTTTATATATCTTGTGGAAAGGACGATACTAAAACCCTTCCTCGGAAC
CGACGCGTTAAGTCGACAATCAACCTCTGGATTACAAAATTTGTGAAAGATTGACTGGTATTCTTAACTA
TGTTGCTCCTTTTACGCTATGTGGATACGCTGCTTTAATGCCTTTGTATCATGCTATTGCTTCCCGTATG
GCTTTCATTTTCTCCTCCTTGTATAAATCCTGGTTGCTGTCTCTTTATGAGGAGTTGTGGCCCGTTGTCA
GGCAACGTGGCGTGGTGTGCACTGTGTTTGCTGACGCAACCCCCACTGGTTGGGGCATTGCCACCACCTG
TCAGCTCCTTTCCGGGACTTTCGCTTTCCCCCTCCCTATTGCCACGGCGGAACTCATCGCCGCCTGCCTT
GCCCGCTGCTGGACAGGGGCTCGGCTGTTGGGCACTGACAATTCCGTGGTGTTGTCGGGGAAATCATCGT
CCTTTCCTTGGCTGCTCGCCTGTGTTGCCACCTGGATTCTGCGCGGGACGTCCTTCTGCTACGTCCCTTC
GGCCCTCAATCCAGCGGACCTTCCTTCCCGCGGCCTGCTGCCGGCTCTGCGGCCTCTTCCGCGTCTTCGC
CTTCGCCCTCAGACGAGTCGGATCTCCCTTTGGGCCGCCTCCCCGCGTCGACTTTAAGACCAATGACTTA
CAAGGCAGCTGTAGATCTTAGCCACTTTTTAAAAGAAAAGGGGGGACTGGAAGGGCTAATTCACTCCCAA
CGAAGACAAGATCTGCTTTTTGCTTGTACTGGGTCTCTCTGGTTAGACCAGATCTGAGCCTGGGAGCTCT
CTGGCTAACTAGGGAACCCACTGCTTAAGCCTCAATAAAGCTTGCCTTGAGTGCTTCAAGTAGTGTGTGC
CCGTCTGTTGTGTGACTCTGGTAACTAGAGATCCCTCAGACCCTTTTAGTCAGTGTGGAAAATCTCTAGC
AGTACGTATAGTAGTTCATGTCATCTTATTATTCAGTATTTATAACTTGCAAAGAAATGAATATCAGAGA
GTGAGAGGAACTTGTTTATTGCAGCTTATAATGGTTACAAATAAAGCAATAGCATCACAAATTTCACAAA
TAAAGCATTTTTTTCACTGCATTCTAGTTGTGGTTTGTCCAAACTCATCAATGTATCTTATCATGTCTGG
CTCTAGCTATCCCGCCCCTAACTCCGCCCATCCCGCCCCTAACTCCGCCCAGTTCCGCCCATTCTCCGCC
CCATGGCTGACTAATTTTTTTTATTTATGCAGAGGCCGAGGCCGCCTCGGCCTCTGAGCTATTCCAGAAG
TAGTGAGGAGGCTTTTTTGGAGGCCTAGGGACGTACCCAATTCGCCCTATAGTGAGTCGTATTACGCGCG
CTCACTGGCCGTCGTTTTACAACGTCGTGACTGGGAAAACCCTGGCGTTACCCAACTTAATCGCCTTGCA
GCACATCCCCCTTTCGCCAGCTGGCGTAATAGCGAAGAGGCCCGCACCGATCGCCCTTCCCAACAGTTGC
GCAGCCTGAATGGCGAATGGG
[124 nt withheld, positions 3732-3855]
C
[91 nt withheld, positions 3857-3947]
A
[49 nt withheld, positions 3949-3997]
CCTTTGACGTTGGAGTCCACGTTCTTT
[37 nt withheld, positions 4025-4061]
ACCCTATCTCGGTCTATTCTTTTGATTTATAAGGGATTTTGCCGATTTCGGCCTATTGGTTAAAAAATGA
GCTGATTTAACAAAAATTTAACGCGAATTTTAACAAAATATTAACGCTTACAATTTAGGTGGCACTTTTC
GGGGAAATGTGCGCGGAACCCCTATTTGTTTATTTTTCTAAATACATTCAAATATGTATCCGCTCATGAG
ACAATAACCCTGATAAATGCTTCAATAATATTGAAAAAGGAAGAGTATGAGTATTCAACATTTCCGTGTC
GCCCTTATTCCCTTTTTTGCGGCATTTTGCCTTCCTGTTTTTGCTCACCCAGAAACGCTGGTGAAAGTAA
AAGATGCTGAAGATCAGTTGGGTGCACGAGTGGGTTACATCGAACTGGATCTCAACAGCGGTAAGATCCT
TGAGAGTTTTCGCCCCGAAGAACGTTTTCCAATGATGAGCACTTTTAAAGTTCTGCTATGTGGCGCGGTA
TTATCCCGTATTGACGCCGGGCAAGAGCAACTCGGTCGCCGCATACACTATTCTCAGAATGACTTGGTTG
AGTACTCACCAGTCACAGAAAAGCATCTTACGGATGGCATGACAGTAAGAGAATTATGCAGTGCTGCCAT
AACCATGAGTGATAACACTGCGGCCAACTTACTTCTGACAACGATCGGAGGACCGAAGGAGCTAACCGCT
TTTTTGCACAACATGGGGGATCATGTAACTCGCCTTGATCGTTGGGAACCGGAGCTGAATGAAGCCATAC
CAAACGACGAGCGTGACACCACGATGCCTGTAGCAATGGCAACAACGTTGCGCAAACTATTAACTGGCGA
ACTACTTACTCTAGCTTCCCGGCAACAATTAATAGACTGGATGGAGGCGGATAAAGTTGCAGGACCACTT
CTGCGCTCGGCCCTTCCGGCTGGCTGGTTTATTGCTGATAAATCTGGAGCCGGTGAGCGTGGGTCTCGCG
GTATCATTGCAGCACTGGGGCCAGATGGTAAGCCCTCCCGTATCGTAGTTATCTACACGACGGGGAGTCA
GGCAACTATGGATGAACGAAATAGACAGATCGCTGAGATAGGTGCCTCACTGATTAAGCATTGGTAACTG
TCAGACCAAGTTTACTCATATATACTTTAGATTGATTTAAAACTTCATTTTTAATTTAAAAGGATCTAGG
TGAAGATCCTTTTTGATAATCTCATGACCAAAATCCCTTAACGTGAGTTTTCGTTCCACTGAGCGTCAGA
CCCCGTAGAAAAGATCAAAGGATCTTCTTGAGATCCTTTTTTTCTGCGCGTAATCTGCTGCTTGCAAACA
AAAAAACCACCGCTACCAGCGGTGGTTTGTTTGCCGGATCAAGAGCTACCAACTCTTTTTCCGAAGGTAA
CTGGCTTCAGCAGAGCGCAGATACCAAATACTGTTCTTCTAGTGTAGCCGTAGTTAGGCCACCACTTCAA
GAACTCTGTAGCACCGCCTACATACCTCGCTCTGCTAATCCTGTTACCAGTGGCTGCTGCCAGTGGCGAT
AAGTCGTGTCTTACCGGGTTGGACTCAAGACGATAGTTACCGGATAAGGCGCAGCGGTCGGGCTGAACGG
GGGGTTCGTGCACACAGCCCAGCTTGGAGCGAACGACCTACACCGAACTGAGATACCTACAGCGTGAGCT
ATGAGAAAGCGCCACGCTTCCCGAAGGGAGAAAGGCGGACAGGTATCCGGTAAGCGGCAGGGTCGGAACA
GGAGAGCGCACGAGGGAGCTTCCAGGGGGAAACGCCTGGTATCTTTATAGTCCTGTCGGGTTTCGCCACC
TCTGACTTGAGCGTCGATTTTTGTGATGCTCGTCAGGGGGGCGGAGCCTATGGAAAAACGCCAGCAACGC
GGCCTTTTTACGGTTCCTGGCCTTTTGCTGGCCTTTTGCTCACATGTTCTTTCCTGCGTTATCCCCTGAT
TCTGTGGATAACCGTATTACCGCCTTTGAGTGAGCTGATACCGCTCGCCGCAGCCGAACGACCGAGCGCA
GCGAGTCAGTGAGCGAGGAAGCGGAAGAGCGCCCAATACGCAAACCGCCTCTCCCCGCGCGTTGGCCGAT
TCATTAATGCAGCTGGCACGACAGGTTTCCCGACTGGAAAGCGGGCAGTGAGCGCAACGCAATTAATGTG
AGTTAGCTCACTCATTAGGCACCCCAGGCTTTACACTTTATGCTTCCGGCTCGTATGTTGTGTGGAATTG
TGAGCGGATAACAATTTCACACAGGAAACAGCTATGACCATGATTACGCCAAGCGCGCAATTAACCCTCA
CTAAAGGGAACAAAAGCTGGAGCTGCAAGCTTAATGTAGTCTTATGCAATACTCTTGTAGTCTTGCAACA
TGGTAACGATGAGTTAGCAACATGCCTTACAAGGAGAGAAAAAGCACCGTGCATGCCGATTGGTGGAAGT
AAGGTGGTACGATCGTGCCTTATTAGGAAGGCAACAGACGGGTCTGACATGGATTGGACGAACCACTGAA
TTGCCGCATTGCAGAGATATTGTATTTAAGTGCCTAGCTCGATACATAAACGGGTCTCTCTGGTTAGACC
AGATCTGAGCCTGGGAGCTCTCTGGCTAACTAGGGAACCCACTGCTTAAGCCTCAATAAAGCTTGCCTTG
AGTGCTTCAAGTAGTGTGTGCCCGTCTGTTGTGTGACTCTGGTAACTAGAGATCCCTCAGACCCTTTTAG
TCAGTGTGGAAAATCTCTAGCAGTGGCGCCCGAACAGGGACTTGAAAGCGAAAGGGAAACCAGAGGAGCT
CTCTCGACGCAGGACTCGGCTTGCTGAAGCGCGCACGGCAAGAGGCGAGGGGCGGCGACTGGTGAGTACG
CCAAAAATTTTGACTAGCGGAGGCTAGAAGGAGAGAGATGGGTGCGAGAGCGTCAGTATTAAGCGGGGGA
GAATTAGATCGCGATGGGAAAAAATTCGGTTAAGGCCAGGGGGAAAGAAAAAATATAAATTAAAACATAT
AGTATGGGCAAGCAGGGAGCTAGAACGATTCGCAGTTAATCCTGGCCTGTTAGAAACATCAGAAGGCTGT
AGACAAATACTGGGACAGCTACAACCATCCCTTCAGACAGGATCAGAAGAACTTAGATCATTATATAATA
CAGTAGCAACCCTCTATTGTGTGCATCAAAGGATAGAGATAAAAGACACCAAGGAAGCTTTAGACAAGAT
AGAGGAAGAGCAAAACAAAAGTAAGACCACCGCACAGCAAGCGGCCGCTGATCTTCAGACCTGGAGGAGG
AGATATGAGGGACAATTGGAGAAGTGAATTATATAAATATAAAGTAGTAAAAATTGAACCATTAGGAGTA
GCACCCACCAAGGCAAAGAGAAGAGTGGTGCAGAGAGAAAAAAGAGCAGTGGGAATAGGAGCTTTGTTCC
TTGGGTTCTTGGGAGCAGCAGGAAGCACTATGGGCGCAGCGTCAATGACGCTGACGGTACAGGCCAGACA
ATTATTGTCTGGTATAGTGCAGCAGCAGAACAATTTGCTGAGGGCTATTGAGGCGCAACAGCATCTGTTG
CAACTCACAGTCTGGGGCATCAAGCAGCTCCAGGCAAGAATCCTGGCTGTGGAAAGATACCTAAAGGATC
AACAGCTCCTGGGGATTTGGGGTTGCTCTGGAAAACTCATTTGCACCACTGCTGTGCCTTGGAATGCTAG
TTGGAGTAATAAATCTCTGGAACAGATTTGGAATCACACGACCTGGATGGAGTGGGACAGAGAAATTAAC
AATTACACAAGCTTAATACACTCCTTAATTGAAGAATCGCAAAACCAGCAAGAAAAGAATGAACAAGAAT
TATTGGAATTAGATAAATGGGCAAGTTTGTGGAATTGGTTTAACATAACAAATTGGCTGTGGTATATAAA
ATTATTCATAATGATAGTAGGAGGCTTGGTAGGTTTAAGAATAGTTTTTGCTGTACTTTCTATAGTGAAT
AGAGTTAGGCAGGGATATTCACCATTATCGTTTCAGACCCACCTCCCAACCCCGAGGGGACCCATGCATT
GCATCTCAATTAGTCAGCAACCAGGTGTGGAAAGTCCCCAGGCTCCCCAGCAGGCAGAAGTATGCAAAGC
ATGCGTCTCAATTAGTCAGCAACCATAGTCCCGCCCCTAACTCCGCCCATCCCGCCCCTAACTCCGCCCA
GTTCCGCCCATTCTCCGCCCCATGGCTGACTAATTTTTTTTATTTATGCAGAGGCCGAGGCCGCCTCGGC
CTCTGAGCTATTCCAGAAGTAGTGAGGAGGCTTTTTTGGAGGCCTAGGCTTTTGCAAAAAGCTTTCTAGA
GGTACCACCGGAGCTTACCATGACCGAGTACAAGCCCACGGTGCGCCTCGCCACCCGCGACGACGTCCCC
AGGGCCGTACGCACCCTCGCCGCCGCGTTCGCCGACTACCCCGCCACGCGCCACACCGTCGATCCGGACC
GCCACATCGAGCGGGTCACCGAGCTGCAAGAACTCTTCCTCACGCGCGTCGGGCTCGACATCGGCAAGGT
GTGGGTCGCGGACGACGGCGCCGCCGTGGCGGTCTGGACCACGCCGGAGAGCGTCGAAGCGGGGGCGGTG
TTCGCCGAGATCGGCCCGCGCATGGCCGAGTTGAGCGGTTCCCGGCTGGCCGCGCAGCAACAGATGGAAG
GCCTCCTGGCGCCGCACCGGCCCAAGGAGCCCGCGTGGTTCCTGGCCACCGTCGGCGTCTCGCCCGACCA
CCAGGGCAAGGGTCTGGGCAGCGCCGTCGTGCTCCCCGGAGTGGAGGCGGCCGAGCGCGCCGGGGTGCCC
GCCTTCCTGGAGACCTCCGCGCCCCGCAACCTCCCCTTCTACGAGCGGCTCGGCTTCACCGTCACCGCCG
ACGTCGAGGTGCCCGAAGGACCGCGCACCTGGTGCATGACCCGCAAGCCCGGTGCCAGTTAACGAATTCT
AGATCTTGAGACAAATGGCAGTATTCATCCACAATTTTAAAAGAAAAGGGGGGATTGGGGGGTACAGTGC
AGGGGAAAGAATAGTAGACATAATAGCAACAGACATACAAACTAAAGAATTACAAAAACAAATTACAAAA
ATTCAAAATTTTCGGGTTTATTACAGGGACAGCAGAGATCCACTTTGGCGCC
Features (pLannotate 1.2.2; 34 found; start..end, strand, type, name):
     25..91      +  CDS            small t antigen (fragment): SV40 (simian virus 40) small t antigen
     98..1276    +  promoter       EF-1α promoter: strong constitutive promoter for human elongation factor EF-1α
   1297..1314    +  protein_bind   attB1 (fragment): mutant version of attB; core recombination site for the Gateway® BP reaction BP Clonase™
   1320..2069    +  CDS            GCH1: GCH1_HUMAN - Also known as DYT5, GCH. Experimental evidence at protein level: Swiss-Prot protein existence level 1. Positively regulates nitric oxide synthesis in umbilical vein endothelial cells (HUVECs). May be involved in dopamine synthesis. May modify pain sensitivity and persistence. Isoform GCH-1 is the functional enzyme, the potential function of the enzymatically inactive isoforms remains unknown. From Homo sapiens (Human).
   2075..2098    -  protein_bind   attB2: mutant version of attB; recombination site for the Gateway® BP reaction BP Clonase™
   2106..2147    +  CDS            V5 tag: epitope tag from simian virus 5
   2163..2216    +  promoter       U6 promoter (fragment): RNA polymerase III promoter for human U6 snRNA
   2258..2846    +  misc_feature   WPRE: woodchuck hepatitis virus posttranscriptional regulatory element
   2897..2916    +  misc_feature   cPPT/CTS (fragment): central polypurine tract and central termination sequence of HIV-1
   2918..3151    +  LTR            3' LTR (ΔU3): self-inactivating 3' long terminal repeat (LTR) from HIV-1
   3229..3350    +  polyA_signal   SV40 poly(A) signal: SV40 polyadenylation signal
   3390..3525    +  rep_origin     SV40 ori: SV40 origin of replication
   3546..3564    -  promoter       T7 promoter: promoter for bacteriophage T7 RNA polymerase
   3572..3727    +  CDS            lacZα (fragment): LacZα fragment of β-galactosidase; lacZ fragment
   3732..4160    +  rep_origin     f1 ori (sequence partly withheld): f1 bacteriophage origin of replication; arrow indicates direction of (+) strand synthesis
   4213..4317    +  promoter       AmpR promoter: bla
   4318..5178    +  CDS            AmpR: β-lactamase; bla; confers resistance to ampicillin, carbenicillin, and related antibiotics
   5349..5937    +  rep_origin     ori: high-copy-number ColE1/pMB1/pBR322/pUC origin of replication
   6120..6212    +  CDS            lacI (fragment): lac repressor; lacI; The lac repressor binds to the lac operator to inhibit transcription in E. coli. This inhibition can be relieved by adding lactose or isopropyl-β-D-thiogalactopyranoside (IPTG).
   6225..6246    +  protein_bind   CAP binding site: CAP binding activates transcription in the presence of cAMP. E. coli catabolite activator protein
   6261..6291    +  promoter       lac promoter: promoter for the E. coli lac operon
   6299..6315    +  protein_bind   lac operator: The lac repressor binds to the lac operator to inhibit transcription in E. coli. This inhibition can be relieved by adding lactose or isopropyl-β-D-thiogalactopyranoside (IPTG). lac repressor encoded by lacI
   6360..6378    +  promoter       T3 promoter: promoter for bacteriophage T3 RNA polymerase
   6406..6632    +  promoter       RSV promoter: Rous sarcoma virus enhancer/promoter
   6633..6813    +  LTR            5' LTR (truncated): truncated 5' long terminal repeat (LTR) from HIV-1
   6860..6985    +  misc_feature   HIV-1 Ψ: packaging signal of human immunodeficiency virus type 1
   6969..7332    +  CDS            HIV-1 gag (fragment): gag protein from human immunodeficiency virus 1; gag
   7478..7711    +  misc_feature   RRE: The Rev response element (RRE) of HIV-1 allows for Rev-dependent mRNA export from the nucleus to the cytoplasm.
   8088..8114    +  CDS            Rev (fragment): human immunodeficiency virus 1 (HIV-1) Rev protein; rev; enhances nuclear export of unspliced and incompletely spliced viral mRNAs
   8121..8144    +  promoter       SV40 promoter (fragment): SV40 early promoter
   8145..8216    +  promoter       SV40 promoter (fragment): SV40 enhancer and early promoter
   8240..8375    +  rep_origin     SV40 ori: SV40 origin of replication
   8421..9017    +  CDS            PuroR (fragment): puromycin N-acetyltransferase; pac from Streptomyces; confers resistance to puromycin
   9066..9183    +  misc_feature   cPPT/CTS: central polypurine tract and central termination sequence of HIV-1
