[The description below was written by a language model from this plasmid's Addgene catalogue record and pLannotate feature annotations shown in this document.]
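Description:
GCH1_pLX307 is a third-generation-style, self-inactivating HIV-1 lentiviral expression plasmid built on the pLX307 Gateway destination backbone and carrying the human GCH1 open reading frame (GTP cyclohydrolase 1). In bacteria it is maintained through a high-copy ColE1/pUC origin with ampicillin selection from the β-lactamase gene. An f1 origin and remnants of lac, T7 and T3 cloning elements are also present in the backbone. The viral genome is transcribed from an RSV promoter fused to a truncated 5' LTR. It includes the Ψ packaging signal with a partial gag sequence, the Rev response element, a central polypurine tract, WPRE and a ΔU3 3' LTR followed by an SV40 polyadenylation signal. Packaging functions must therefore be provided in trans, and the integrated provirus lacks LTR promoter activity.

Two expression units sit within the transfer region. An SV40 early promoter drives puromycin N-acetyltransferase, which allows selection of transduced mammalian cells. Downstream, the EF-1α promoter (entered as "E1Fa" in the catalogue) drives GCH1. The coding sequence is flanked by attB1 and attB2 sites left by Gateway recombination and is followed by a backbone-encoded C-terminal V5 epitope tag for detection; WPRE downstream enhances transcript expression. The stated purpose is lentiviral expression of GCH1, and the associated publication examines candidate genes in β-catenin-active cancers.

The sequenced record is 60 nt longer than the depositor's sequence. This difference coincides with a short region between the V5 tag and WPRE that is annotated as a U6 promoter fragment; the two feature maps are otherwise equivalent.
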