Addgene plasmid #98336: GCH1_pLX307
Purpose: Lentiviral expression of GCH1
Depositing lab: William Hahn & Sefi Rosenbluh. Depositing organization: Monash University. Publication: Genetic and Proteomic Interrogation of Lower Confidence Candidate Genes Reveals Signaling Networks in beta-Catenin-Active Cancers. Rosenbluh J, Mercer J, Shrestha Y, Oliver R, Tamayo P, Doench JG, Tirosh I, Piccioni F, Hartenian E, Horn H, Fagbami L, Root DE, Jaffe J, Lage K, Boehm JS, Hahn WC. Cell Syst. 2016 Sep 28;3(3):302-316.e4. doi: 10.1016/j.cels.2016.09.001. PubMed 27684187.
Backbone
  Vector backbone: pLX307
  Backbone manufacturer: David Root (Addgene plasmid # 41392)
  Vector type: Mammalian Expression, Lentiviral
  Selectable markers: Puromycin
Growth in bacteria
  Bacterial resistance: Ampicillin, 100 μg/mL
  Growth temperature: 37°C
  Growth strain: NEB Stable
  Copy number: High Copy
Gene/Insert
  Gene/Insert name: GCH1
  Species: H. sapiens (human)
  Entrez Gene: GCH1 (a.k.a. DYT14, DYT5, DYT5a, GCH, GTP-CH-1, GTPCH1, HPABH4B)
  Promoter: E1Fa
  Tag / fusion protein: V5 (C terminal on backbone)
  Cloning method: Gateway Cloning
  Sequencing primers: 5′ TTCTTCCATTTCAGGTGTCGTGAG; 3′ GTGGATACGCTGCTTTAATGCCTT
Terms and licenses: Academic/Nonprofit Terms; Industry Terms: Not Available to Industry
How to cite: GCH1_pLX307 was a gift from William Hahn & Sefi Rosenbluh (Addgene plasmid # 98336 ; http://n2t.net/addgene:98336 ; RRID:Addgene_98336)
